Addgene plasmid #50812: SERA1-bio-His
Purpose: Expresses enzymatically monobiotinylated full length SERA1
Depositing lab: Gavin Wright. Depositing organization: Wellcome Sanger Institute. Publication: Towards a comprehensive Plasmodium falciparum merozoite cell surface and secreted recombinant protein library. Zenonos ZA, Rayner JC, Wright GJ. Malar J. 2014 Mar 12;13(1):93. doi: 10.1186/1475-2875-13-93. PubMed 24620899.
Backbone
  Vector backbone: pTT3
  Backbone manufacturer: Yves Durocher
  Backbone size w/o insert (bp): 6670
  Modifications to backbone: Addition of CD4, biotinylation sequence, 6xhis tags
  Vector type: Mammalian Expression
Growth in bacteria
  Bacterial resistance: Ampicillin, 100 μg/mL
  Growth temperature: 37°C
  Growth strain: Top10
  Copy number: High Copy
Gene/Insert
  Gene/Insert name: SERA1 (alt name: PFB0360c)
  Species: P. falciparum
  Insert size (bp): 2999
  Mutation: all potential N-linked glycosylation sites (N-X-S/T, where X is not proline) were systematically removed by substituting alanine for serine/threonine at these sites.
  Promoter: CMV
  Tag / fusion protein: ratCD4d3+4,biotinylation sequence, 6xHis (C terminal on backbone)
  Cloning method: Restriction Enzyme; 5′ cloning site NotI (not destroyed); 3′ cloning site AscI (not destroyed)
  Sequencing primers: 5′ CMV-F; 3′ EBVori-F (5'-CCACTCAGTGTTGGCAAATG-3')
Resource information
  A portion of this plasmid was derived from a plasmid made by: pTT3 was obtained from Yves Durocher, National Research Council of Canada
Terms and licenses: Academic/Nonprofit Terms; Industry Terms: Not Available to Industry
Depositor comments: Made by gene synthesis
How to cite: SERA1-bio-His was a gift from Gavin Wright (Addgene plasmid # 50812 ; http://n2t.net/addgene:50812 ; RRID:Addgene_50812)
