[The description below was written by a language model from this plasmid's Addgene catalogue record and pLannotate feature annotations shown in this document.]
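Description:
SERA1-bio-His is a mammalian expression plasmid built on the pTT3 backbone for producing a soluble, secreted recombinant form of the Plasmodium falciparum merozoite protein SERA1 (PFB0360c). It is propagated in E. coli through a high-copy ColE1/pUC-type origin with ampicillin selection (AmpR, β-lactamase). It also carries an Epstein-Barr virus oriP element, which supports episomal maintenance in cells that supply EBNA1. The total size of 9,669 bp matches the stated backbone plus the roughly 3 kb insert.

Expression is driven by the CMV immediate-early enhancer and promoter, followed by adenovirus-derived leader and splice elements and a chimeric intron that promote efficient transcript processing. The transcript ends at a rabbit β-globin polyadenylation signal. The open reading frame starts with a sequence annotated as a mouse immunoglobulin heavy chain signal peptide fragment, which would direct the protein into the secretory pathway. The full-length SERA1 coding sequence was made by gene synthesis and cloned between retained NotI and AscI sites. All potential N-linked glycosylation sequons were removed by replacing the serine or threonine with alanine, which prevents the mammalian host from adding glycans at these sites. A short hit to a plant cysteine proteinase within the insert probably reflects a protease-like region of SERA1 rather than a separate element.

Downstream on the backbone, SERA1 is fused to rat CD4 domains 3 and 4, a peptide substrate for enzymatic biotinylation, and a 6xHis tag. The feature table annotates only the CD4 portion of this tag. The record states that the plasmid yields enzymatically monobiotinylated protein, a form suited to capture on streptavidin, while the His tag allows metal-affinity purification. It belongs to a library of merozoite surface and secreted proteins.
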