Features (pLannotate 1.2.2; 19 found; start..end, strand, type, name):
      7..386     +  enhancer       CMV enhancer: human cytomegalovirus immediate early enhancer
    388..587     +  promoter       CMV promoter: human cytomegalovirus (CMV) immediate early promoter
    655..693     +  misc_feature   Ad SA (fragment): adenovirus major late transcript splice acceptor (Friedrich and Soriano, 1991)
    726..935     -  CDS            PTP (fragment): TERM_ADE02 - Experimental evidence at protein level: Swiss-Prot protein existence level 1. Protein covalently bound to the viral DNA that acts as a primer for viral genomic replication by DNA strand displacement. Assembles on the viral origin of replication in an initiation complex with viral polymerase, DBP, host NFIA and host POU2F1/OCT1. During initiation, the polymerase covalently couples the first dCTP with Ser- 580 of pTP. The terminal protein stimulates the template activity over 20 fold compared to protein-free templates. Neo-synthesized viral genomes are linked to two preterminal prot
    966..1055    +  intron         chimeric intron (fragment): chimera between introns from adenovirus and immunoglobulin heavy chain genes
   1074..1120    +  CDS            IgH signal sequence (fragment): signal sequence from the mouse immunoglobulin heavy chain variable region
   3315..3452    +  CDS            ERVC_TABDI (fragment): Experimental evidence at protein level: Swiss-Prot protein existence level 1. Cysteine proteinase. Hydrolyzes denatured natural substrates such as casein, hemoglobin, azoalbumin and azocasein with a high specific activity. Has little or no activity against synthetic substrates. From Tabernaemontana divaricata (Crepe jasmine) (Ervatamia coronaria).
   4182..4742    +  CDS            Cd4 (fragment): CD4_RAT - Experimental evidence at protein level: Swiss-Prot protein existence level 1. Integral membrane glycoprotein that plays an essential role in the immune response and serves multiple functions in responses against both external and internal offenses. In T-cells, functions primarily as a coreceptor for MHC class II molecule:peptide complex. The antigens presented by class II peptides are derived from extracellular proteins while class I peptides are derived from cytosolic proteins. Interacts simultaneously with the T-cell receptor (TCR) and the MHC class II presented by antigen presenti
   4902..4957    +  polyA_signal   β-globin poly(A) signal: rabbit β-globin polyadenylation signal (Gil and Proudfoot, 1987)
   5471..7152    -  rep_origin     oriP (fragment): Epstein-Barr virus oriP replication origin (Yates et al., 2000)
   7279..7383    +  promoter       AmpR promoter: bla
   7384..8244    +  CDS            AmpR: β-lactamase; bla; confers resistance to ampicillin, carbenicillin, and related antibiotics
   8415..9003    +  rep_origin     ori: high-copy-number ColE1/pMB1/pBR322/pUC origin of replication
   9186..9278    +  CDS            lacI (fragment): lac repressor; lacI; The lac repressor binds to the lac operator to inhibit transcription in E. coli. This inhibition can be relieved by adding lactose or isopropyl-β-D-thiogalactopyranoside (IPTG).
   9291..9312    +  protein_bind   CAP binding site: CAP binding activates transcription in the presence of cAMP. E. coli catabolite activator protein
   9327..9357    +  promoter       lac promoter: promoter for the E. coli lac operon
   9365..9381    +  protein_bind   lac operator: The lac repressor binds to the lac operator to inhibit transcription in E. coli. This inhibition can be relieved by adding lactose or isopropyl-β-D-thiogalactopyranoside (IPTG). lac repressor encoded by lacI
   9451..9467    +  promoter       tet promoter (fragment): E. coli promoter for tetracycline efflux protein gene
   9477..9502    -  CDS            bla(M) (fragment): β-lactamase lacking the signal sequence; bla(M); allows cytosolic expression of β-lactamase
>Addgene plasmid #50812 | SERA1-bio-His | depositor full sequence | sequence record 76301 | SERA1-bio-His sequence 9669 bps
CATGTTGACATTGATTATTGACTAGTTATTAATAGTAATCAATTACGGGGTCATTAGTTCATAGCCCATA
TATGGAGTTCCGCGTTACATAACTTACGGTAAATGGCCCGCCTGGCTGACCGCCCAACGACCCCCGCCCA
TTGACGTCAATAATGACGTATGTTCCCATAGTAACGCCAATAGGGACTTTCCATTGACGTCAATGGGTGG
AGTATTTACGGTAAACTGCCCACTTGGCAGTACATCAAGTGTATCATATGCCAAGTCCGCCCCCTATTGA
CGTCAATGACGGTAAATGGCCCGCCTGGCATTATGCCCAGTACATGACCTTACGGGACTTTCCTACTTGG
CAGTACATCTACGTATTAGTCATCGCTATTACCATGGTGATGCGGTTTTGGCAGTACACCAATGGGCGTG
GATAGCGGTTTGACTCACGGGGATTTCCAAGTCTCCACCCCATTGACGTCAATGGGAGTTTGTTTTGGCA
CCAAAATCAACGGGACTTTCCAAAATGTCGTAATAACCCCGCCCCGTTGACGCAAATGGGCGGTAGGCGT
GTACGGTGGGAGGTCTATATAAGCAGAGCTCGTTTAGTGAACCGTCAGATCCTCACTCTCTTCCGCATCG
CTGTCTGCGAGGGCCAGCTGTTGGGCTCGCGGTTGAGGACAAACTCTTCGCGGTCTTTCCAGTACTCTTG
GATCGGAAACCCGTCGGCCTCCGAACGGTACTCCGCCACCGAGGGACCTGAGCGAGTCCGCATCGACCGG
ATCGGAAAACCTCTCGAGAAAGGCGTCTAACCAGTCACAGTCGCAAGGTAGGCTGAGCACCGTGGCGGGC
GGCAGCGGGTGGCGGTCGGGGTTGTTTCTGGCGGAGGTGCTGCTGATGATGTAATTAAAGTAGGCGGTCT
TGAGACGGCGGATGGTCGAGGTGAGGTGTGGCAGGCTTGAGATCCAGCTGTTGGGGTGAGTACTCCCTCT
CAAAAGCGGGCATTACTTCTGCGCTAAGATTGTCAGTTTCCAAAAACGAGGAGGATTTGATATTCACCTG
GCCCGATCTGGCCATACACTTGAGTGACAATGACATCCACTTTGCCTTTCTCTCCACAGGTGTCCACTCC
CAGGTCCAAGTTTGCCACCATGGAGTTTCAGACCCAGGTACTCATGTCCCTGCTGCTCTGCATGTCTGGT
GCGGCCGCAATGAAGTTCTTCATCCCCTACGTGTACATCATCTGCGTGATCTTCATCATCAACGTGATCC
GGACCAGAGGCGAAGAGGACGACGATAACAACAATATCGCCGGCAAGAGCATCCTGGGCACCAGCCACAA
CAACATTGCCAACATCGACCTGAGCAGCATCCCCAACCTGGACAGCAACATCCACGCCAGCTTCAGCAGC
GACACCAAAGAGTGGTCCCCCAACAACCTGGCCTCCAAGAAGAAAAAGAAGAAGAAAGAGATCCGGCCCA
AGGACATCATGAGCAACAGCGACAGCAGCAACACCGCCTCCATCAACAAGCAGAACAACAACCAGATCAA
GAGCGTGCTGCTGAAAGAGAACAAGGGCGTCAAGATCACCGGCCCCTGCAACGTGAACCTGGCCATCTTC
CTGGTGCCCCACATCTACATCGACGTGGAAACAAAGTATAACAATATTGAGCTGAAGTACGAGCTGGACG
AGTTCAGCGACTCCATCAAGTTCAAGGACACCACCACCGAGCTGCGGACCAGCGACGACACCCTGATGAA
CACCAACTTCAACGTGGGCGTGTCCAGAGACACCCTGGACAAGGACCGGCTGTACAATATCTGCGCCGAG
AACAAAGCCTTCAAGTTCGTGGTCTACATCAAGGACAACATCCTGACCCTGAAGTGGAAGGTGTACGAGA
CAGGCGTGACCAACAACAAGGTGGACATCCGGCAGTACAAGATGAAGGAACTGACCCGGCCCATCACCAC
CATCCAGATCCACAGCGTGTCCGAAAACAAGGATACCCATCTGCTCGAGAGCAAGAACTACGTGATCAAG
ACCGACATCCCCGAGACATGCGACGTGATGGCCACCAACTGCTTTCTGAGCGGCAACATCAACATCGAGA
AGTGCCTGGAATGCACCCTGCTGGTGCAGAACAATGACGCCAGCAGCGAGTGCTTCACCTACGTGTCCAA
CGACGTGCGCGAGAACTTCAATCAGATCAAGGCCGAGGCCGAGGACGATGAGAACTTCCGGAACTACCAC
CTGACCGACACAATCAACAATATTCTGAAGCGGATCTACAAGATCAACAAGAACGAGGGCAAGAAAGAGC
TGATCACCCTGGAAGAACTGGACAACTTCCTCAAAGAGAGCATCACCGACTACTGCAAGATCCTGAGAGA
GATCGACACCAACGGCGCCCTGGTCAACCACGAGCTGGGCAACAATGTGGACGTGTTCAACAATCTGATC
CGGCTGCTCAAGCTGCACAAGAATGAGGCCATCAGCACCCTGCACAACAAGCTGAGAAACAGCGCCATCT
GCATGAAGTACCCCGACAAGTGGATCGAGAAGAAAACCGGCCTGATCCTGCCCAACGTGGTCAACAACAA
CATCATCTACAACAACAAATACGAGAAGCTGAACGAGGAAAAGAAGCGGAAGATCTACGACAACAAGGAC
GACAGCAAGATCAGCGACATCATCAATATCAAGAAGTACATCTTCACCAACAACGCCCTCAAGTACTTCA
ACAACGACAAGCAGTTCTGCAACTCCGCCTTCTGCAACCGGCTGAAGGACGAGAACAACTGCATCTCCAA
GATCCAGATCGAGGACCAGGGCAACTGCGCCATCAGCTGGATCTTCGCCAGCAAGTACTACCTGGAAACC
CTCAAGTGCATGAAGGGCTACGAGCCCCACGCCATCTCCGCCCTGTATATCGCCAATTGCGCCAAGCGGA
AGCACAAGAACCGGTGCAATGTGGGCAGCAACCCCCTGGAATTCCTGCAGATTATCGAGGAAAACCAGTT
CCTGCCCATGGACACCAACTACCTGTACTCCTACACCAAAGTGGGCAACGACTGCCCCGACGAAGAGAAG
AATTGGGTCAACCTGCTGAAACACACCCGGATGCTGAACTATAACAACAAGCACAGAAGCACCCTGAGCA
CCAAGGCCTACCGGGCCTACGAGAGCGAGCACTTCAAGGATAAGATGGACACCTTCATCAAGCTGATCAA
GGATGAGATCATGAACAACGGGGCCGTGATCGCCTACGTGAAGGCCGAGAATGTGCTGGGCTATGAGCTG
AACGGCAAGAACGTGCAGAACCTGTGCGGCGACAAGACCCCCGACCACGCCGTGAATATCGTGGGCTACG
GCAACTACATCAACGACGAGGATGAGAAAAAGTCCTACTGGATCGTGCGGAACAGCTGGGGCAAGTACTG
GGGCGACGAGGGCTACTTCAAAGTGGATATGTACGGCCCCTCTACCTGCGAGGACAATTTCATCCACACC
GTCGTGGTGTTTAACATCAATATGCCCAAGTCCAAGAAGTCCCCCGTCAAGATTACCTTCCCCCTGTACA
ACTACTACCTGAAGTACAGCCCCGACTTCTACCACAACCTGTACTACAAGAATTTCAACAGCAAGAAATC
CATGAAGCTGGTCAACGCCGCCGACGAGCACAAAAACATCTATAGCCAGGAGGACAAAGTCAACCACAAG
AAGGGCAGCAAGATTCTGAACAGCGAAGTGACCACCAGCCTGCTGAGCCAGGAAATCAGCCAGCGGAGAG
GCGAGGATGACGATATCGATACCCTGATCGGCGACTCCCCCGATATCAACGAGCAGGAAAAAAACATTAA
GGACGAGTTTAACAAGGCCAGCATCACCCACAACTCCGTGTCCAGCAGCAATATCGCTAAGTCCAACAAG
AATACCAACAAAGTGAAGATCTATCACATCATTAAGCACGTGAAGAACACAAAGATCAAGATCGGCTTCG
TGAAGTATGACAACTACAACACCATCGGCACCAACCACGCCTGCAGCAGAAGCTACAGCGAGGATCAGGA
AAAGCACGAGGGCTGCATCAAGTTTTGCGAGCTGCACTGGAACGAGTGCAAGGACAAGACCAGCCCCGGC
TACTGCCTGACCAAGCTGAAGGGCTCCAATGAGTGCTTCTTCTGCTACGTGGGCGCGCCGTCGACCTCCA
TCACGGCCTATAAGAGTGAGGGGGAGTCAGCGGAGTTCTCCTTCCCACTCAACCTTGGAGAGGAAAGCCT
GCAGGGAGAGTTGAGATGGAAGGCAGAGAAGGCTCCTTCTTCCCAGTCCTGGATCACCTTCTCCCTAAAG
AACCAAAAGGTGTCTGTGCAGAAGTCTACTAGCAACCCCAAGTTCCAGCTGTCCGAAACGCTCCCACTCA
CCCTTCAGATACCCCAGGTCTCCCTTCAGTTTGCTGGTTCTGGCAACCTGACCCTGACTCTGGACAGAGG
GATACTGTATCAGGAAGTGAACCTGGTGGTGATGAAAGTGACTCAGCCCGACAGCAACACTTTGACCTGT
GAGGTGATGGGACCCACCTCACCCAAGATGAGACTGATCTTGAAGCAGGAGAATCAGGAGGCCAGGGTCT
CCAGGCAGGAGAAAGTGATTCAAGTGCAGGCCCCTGAAGCAGGGGTGTGGCAATGTCTACTGAGTGAAGG
TGAAGAGGTCAAGATGGACTCCAAGATCCAGGTTTTATCCAAAGGGTTGAATTCCGGCAGCCTGCACCAC
ATCCTGGACGCCCAGAAGATGCTGTGGAACCACAGGGACAGGAACCTGCCTCCTCTGGCCCCTCTGGGCC
CCCACCACCATCACCACCATTGAGTCTAGACACGTGATTAATTAAGGATCCCCCGACCTCGACCTCTGGC
TAATAAAGGAAATTTATTTTCATTGCAATAGTGTGTTGGAATTTTTTGTGTCTCTCACTCGGAAGGACAT
ATGGGAGGGCAAATCATTTGGTCGAGATCCCTCGGAGATCTCTAGCTAGAGGATCGATCCCCGCCCCGGA
CGAACTAAACCTGACTACGACATCTCTGCCCCTTCTTCGCGGGGCAGTGCATGTAATCCCTTCAGTTGGT
TGGTACAACTTGCCAACTGGGCCCTGTTCCACATGTGACACGGGGGGGGACCAAACACAAAGGGGTTCTC
TGACTGTAGTTGACATCCTTATAAATGGATGTGCACATTTGCCAACACTGAGTGGCTTTCATCCTGGAGC
AGACTTTGCAGTCTGTGGACTGCAACACAACATTGCCTTTATGTGTAACTCTTGGCTGAAGCTCTTACAC
CAATGCTGGGGGACATGTACCTCCCAGGGGCCCAGGAAGACTACGGGAGGCTACACCAACGTCAATCAGA
GGGGCCTGTGTAGCTACCGATAAGCGGACCCTCAAGAGGGCATTAGCAATAGTGTTTATAAGGCCCCCTT
GTTAACCCTAAACGGGTAGCATATGCTTCCCGGGTAGTAGTATATACTATCCAGACTAACCCTAATTCAA
TAGCATATGTTACCCAACGGGAAGCATATGCTATCGAATTAGGGTTAGTAAAAGGGTCCTAAGGAACAGC
GATATCTCCCACCCCATGAGCTGTCACGGTTTTATTTACATGGGGTCAGGATTCCACGAGGGTAGTGAAC
CATTTTAGTCACAAGGGCAGTGGCTGAAGATCAAGGAGCGGGCAGTGAACTCTCCTGAATCTTCGCCTGC
TTCTTCATTCTCCTTCGTTTAGCTAATAGAATAACTGCTGAGTTGTGAACAGTAAGGTGTATGTGAGGTG
CTCGAAAACAAGGTTTCAGGTGACGCCCCCAGAATAAAATTTGGACGGGGGGTTCAGTGGTGGCATTGTG
CTATGACACCAATATAACCCTCACAAACCCCTTGGGCAATAAATACTAGTGTAGGAATGAAACATTCTGA
ATATCTTTAACAATAGAAATCCATGGGGTGGGGACAAGCCGTAAAGACTGGATGTCCATCTCACACGAAT
TTATGGCTATGGGCAACACATAATCCTAGTGCAATATGATACTGGGGTTATTAAGATGTGTCCCAGGCAG
GGACCAAGACAGGTGAACCATGTTGTTACACTCTATTTGTAACAAGGGGAAAGAGAGTGGACGCCGACAG
CAGCGGACTCCACTGGTTGTCTCTAACACCCCCGAAAATTAAACGGGGCTCCACGCCAATGGGGCCCATA
AACAAAGACAAGTGGCCACTCTTTTTTTTGAAATTGTGGAGTGGGGGCACGCGTCAGCCCCCACACGCCG
CCCTGCGGTTTTGGACTGTAAAATAAGGGTGTAATAACTTGGCTGATTGTAACCCCGCTAACCACTGCGG
TCAAACCACTTGCCCACAAAACCACTAATGGCACCCCGGGGAATACCTGCATAAGTAGGTGGGCGGGCCA
AGATAGGGGCGCGATTGCTGCGATCTGGAGGACAAATTACACACACTTGCGCCTGAGCGCCAAGCACAGG
GTTGTTGGTCCTCATATTCACGAGGTCGCTGAGAGCACGGTGGGCTAATGTTGCCATGGGTAGCATATAC
TACCCAAATATCTGGATAGCATATGCTATCCTAATCTATATCTGGGTAGCATAGGCTATCCTAATCTATA
TCTGGGTAGCATATGCTATCCTAATCTATATCTGGGTAGTATATGCTATCCTAATTTATATCTGGGTAGC
ATAGGCTATCCTAATCTATATCTGGGTAGCATATGCTATCCTAATCTATATCTGGGTAGTATATGCTATC
CTAATCTGTATCCGGGTAGCATATGCTATCCTAATAGAGATTAGGGTAGTATATGCTATCCTAATTTATA
TCTGGGTAGCATATACTACCCAAATATCTGGATAGCATATGCTATCCTAATCTATATCTGGGTAGCATAT
GCTATCCTAATCTATATCTGGGTAGCATAGGCTATCCTAATCTATATCTGGGTAGCATATGCTATCCTAA
TCTATATCTGGGTAGTATATGCTATCCTAATTTATATCTGGGTAGCATAGGCTATCCTAATCTATATCTG
GGTAGCATATGCTATCCTAATCTATATCTGGGTAGTATATGCTATCCTAATCTGTATCCGGGTAGCATAT
GCTATCCTCATGATAAGCTGTCAAACATGAGAATTTTCTTGAAGACGAAAGGGCCTCGTGATACGCCTAT
TTTTATAGGTTAATGTCATGATAATAATGGTTTCTTAGACGTCAGGTGGCACTTTTCGGGGAAATGTGCG
CGGAACCCCTATTTGTTTATTTTTCTAAATACATTCAAATATGTATCCGCTCATGAGACAATAACCCTGA
TAAATGCTTCAATAATATTGAAAAAGGAAGAGTATGAGTATTCAACATTTCCGTGTCGCCCTTATTCCCT
TTTTTGCGGCATTTTGCCTTCCTGTTTTTGCTCACCCAGAAACGCTGGTGAAAGTAAAAGATGCTGAAGA
TCAGTTGGGTGCACGAGTGGGTTACATCGAACTGGATCTCAACAGCGGTAAGATCCTTGAGAGTTTTCGC
CCCGAAGAACGTTTTCCAATGATGAGCACTTTTAAAGTTCTGCTATGTGGCGCGGTATTATCCCGTGTTG
ACGCCGGGCAAGAGCAACTCGGTCGCCGCATACACTATTCTCAGAATGACTTGGTTGAGTACTCACCAGT
CACAGAAAAGCATCTTACGGATGGCATGACAGTAAGAGAATTATGCAGTGCTGCCATAACCATGAGTGAT
AACACTGCGGCCAACTTACTTCTGACAACGATCGGAGGACCGAAGGAGCTAACCGCTTTTTTGCACAACA
TGGGGGATCATGTAACTCGCCTTGATCGTTGGGAACCGGAGCTGAATGAAGCCATACCAAACGACGAGCG
TGACACCACGATGCCTGCAGCAATGGCAACAACGTTGCGCAAACTATTAACTGGCGAACTACTTACTCTA
GCTTCCCGGCAACAATTAATAGACTGGATGGAGGCGGATAAAGTTGCAGGACCACTTCTGCGCTCGGCCC
TTCCGGCTGGCTGGTTTATTGCTGATAAATCTGGAGCCGGTGAGCGTGGGTCTCGCGGTATCATTGCAGC
ACTGGGGCCAGATGGTAAGCCCTCCCGTATCGTAGTTATCTACACGACGGGGAGTCAGGCAACTATGGAT
GAACGAAATAGACAGATCGCTGAGATAGGTGCCTCACTGATTAAGCATTGGTAACTGTCAGACCAAGTTT
ACTCATATATACTTTAGATTGATTTAAAACTTCATTTTTAATTTAAAAGGATCTAGGTGAAGATCCTTTT
TGATAATCTCATGACCAAAATCCCTTAACGTGAGTTTTCGTTCCACTGAGCGTCAGACCCCGTAGAAAAG
ATCAAAGGATCTTCTTGAGATCCTTTTTTTCTGCGCGTAATCTGCTGCTTGCAAACAAAAAAACCACCGC
TACCAGCGGTGGTTTGTTTGCCGGATCAAGAGCTACCAACTCTTTTTCCGAAGGTAACTGGCTTCAGCAG
AGCGCAGATACCAAATACTGTTCTTCTAGTGTAGCCGTAGTTAGGCCACCACTTCAAGAACTCTGTAGCA
CCGCCTACATACCTCGCTCTGCTAATCCTGTTACCAGTGGCTGCTGCCAGTGGCGATAAGTCGTGTCTTA
CCGGGTTGGACTCAAGACGATAGTTACCGGATAAGGCGCAGCGGTCGGGCTGAACGGGGGGTTCGTGCAC
ACAGCCCAGCTTGGAGCGAACGACCTACACCGAACTGAGATACCTACAGCGTGAGCTATGAGAAAGCGCC
ACGCTTCCCGAAGGGAGAAAGGCGGACAGGTATCCGGTAAGCGGCAGGGTCGGAACAGGAGAGCGCACGA
GGGAGCTTCCAGGGGGAAACGCCTGGTATCTTTATAGTCCTGTCGGGTTTCGCCACCTCTGACTTGAGCG
TCGATTTTTGTGATGCTCGTCAGGGGGGCGGAGCCTATGGAAAAACGCCAGCAACGCGGCCTTTTTACGG
TTCCTGGCCTTTTGCTGGCCTTTTGCTCACATGTTCTTTCCTGCGTTATCCCCTGATTCTGTGGATAACC
GTATTACCGCCTTTGAGTGAGCTGATACCGCTCGCCGCAGCCGAACGACCGAGCGCAGCGAGTCAGTGAG
CGAGGAAGCGGAAGAGCGCCCAATACGCAAACCGCCTCTCCCCGCGCGTTGGCCGATTCATTAATGCAGC
TGGCACGACAGGTTTCCCGACTGGAAAGCGGGCAGTGAGCGCAACGCAATTAATGTGAGTTAGCTCACTC
ATTAGGCACCCCAGGCTTTACACTTTATGCTTCCGGCTCGTATGTTGTGTGGAATTGTGAGCGGATAACA
ATTTCACACAGGAAACAGCTATGACCATGATTACGCCAAGCTCTAGCTAGAGGTCGACCAATTCTCATGT
TTGACAGCTTATCATCGCAGATCCGGGCAACGTTGTTGCCATTGCTGCAGGCGCAGAACTGGTAGGTATG
GAAGATCTATACATTGAATCAATATTGGCAATTAGCCATATTAGTCATTGGTTATATAGCATAAATCAAT
ATTGGCTATTGGCCATTGCATACGTTGTATCTATATCATAATATGTACATTTATATTGGCTCATGTCCAA
TATGACCGC
