>Addgene plasmid #50812 | SERA1-bio-His | addgene partial sequence | sequence record 78679 | EBVori-F 5'-CCACTCAGTGTTGGCAAATG-3'
GTCAGAGAACCCCTTTGTGTTTGGTCCCCCCCCGTGTCACATGTGGAACAGGGCCCAGTTGGCAAGTTGT
ACCAACCAACTGAAGGGATTACATGCACTGCCCCGCGAAGAAGGGGCAGAGATGTCGTAGTCAGGTTTAG
TTCGTCCGGGGCGGGGATCGATCCTCTAGCTAGAGATCTCCGAGGGATCTCGACCAAATGATTTGCCCTC
CCATATGTCCTTCCGAGTGAGAGACACAAAAAATTCCAACACACTATTGCAATGAAAATAAATTTCCTTT
ATTAGCCAGAGGTCGAGGTCGGGGGATCCTTAATTAATCACGTGTCTAGACTCAATGGTGGTGATGGTGG
TGGGGGCCCAGAGGGGCCAGAGGAGGCAGGTTCCTGTCCCTGTGGTTCCACAGCATCTTCTGGGCGTCCA
GGATGTGGTGCAGGCTGCCGGAATTCAACCCTTTGGATAAAACCTGGATCTTGGAGTCCATCTTGACCTC
TTCACCTTCACTCAGTAGACATTGCCACACCCCTGCTTCAGGGGCCTGCACTTGAATCACTTTCTCCTGC
CTGGAGACCCTGGCCTCCTGATTCTCCTGCTTCAAGATCAGTCTCATCTTGGGTGAGGTGGGTCCCATCA
CCTCACAGGTCAAAGTGTTGCTGTCGGGCTGAGTCACTTTCATCACCACCAGGTTCACTTCCTGATACAG
TATCCCTCTGTCCAGAGTCAGGGTCAGGTTGCCAGAACCAGCAAACTGAAGGGAGACCTGGGGTATCTGA
AGGGTGAGTGGGAGCGTTTCGGACAGCTGGAACTTGGGGTTGCTAGTAGACTTCTGCACAGACACCTTTT
GGTTCTTTAGGGAGAAGGTGATCCAGGACTGGGAAGAA
