>Addgene plasmid #50812 | SERA1-bio-His | addgene partial sequence | sequence record 79451 | CMV-F 5'-CGCAAATGGGCGGTAGGCGTG-3'
ACCGTCAGATCCTCACTCTCTTCCGCATCGCTGTCTGCGAGGGCCAGCTGTTGGGCTCGCGGTTGAGGAC
AAACTCTTCGCGGTCTTTCCAGTACTCTTGGATCGGAAACCCGTCGGCCTCCGAACGGTACTCCGCCACC
GAGGGACCTGAGCGAGTCCGCATCGACCGGATCGGAAAACCTCTCGAGAAAGGCGTCTAACCAGTCACAG
TCGCAAGGTAGGCTGAGCACCGTGGCGGGCGGCAGCGGGTGGCGGTCGGGGTTGTTTCTGGCGGAGGTGC
TGCTGATGATGTAATTAAAGTAGGCGGTCTTGAGACGGCGGATGGTCGAGGTGAGGTGTGGCAGGCTTGA
GATCCAGCTGTTGGGGTGAGTACTCCCTCTCAAAAGCGGGCATTACTTCTGCGCTAAGATTGTCAGTTTC
CAAAAACGAGGAGGATTTGATATTCACCTGGCCCGATCTGGCCATACACTTGAGTGACAATGACATCCAC
TTTGCCTTTCTCTCCACAGGTGTCCACTCCCAGGTCCAAGTTTGCCACCATGGAGTTTCAGACCCAGGTA
CTCATGTCCCTGCTGCTCTGCATGTCTGGTGCGGCCGCAATGAAGTTCTTCATCCCCTACGTGTACATCA
TCTGCGTGATCTTCATCATCAACGTGATCCGGACCAGAGGCGAAGAGGACGACGATAACAACAATATCGC
CGGCAAGAGCATCCTGGGCACCAGCCACAACAACATTGCCAACATCGACCTGAGCAGCATCCCCAACCTG
GACAGCAACATCCACGCCAGCTTCAGCAGCGACACCAAAGA
